>Addgene plasmid #98916 | pUbC-nls-ha-stdMCP-stdGFP | addgene full sequence | sequence record 190093 | Addgene NGS Result
TGGAAGGGCTAATTCACTCCCAAAGAAGACAAGATATCCTTGATCTGTGGATCTACCACACACAAGGCTA
CTTCCCTGATTAGCAGAACTACACACCAGGGCCAGGGGTCAGATATCCACTGACCTTTGGATGGTGCTAC
AAGCTAGTACCAGTTGAGCCAGATAAGGTAGAAGAGGCCAATAAAGGAGAGAACACCAGCTTGTTACACC
CTGTGAGCCTGCATGGGATGGATGACCCGGAGAGAGAAGTGTTAGAGTGGAGGTTTGACAGCCGCCTAGC
ATTTCATCACGTGGCCCGAGAGCTGCATCCGGAGTACTTCAAGAACTGCTGATATCGAGCTTGCTACAAG
GGACTTTCCGCTGGGGACTTTCCAGGGAGGCGTGGCCTGGGCGGGACTGGGGAGTGGCGAGCCCTCAGAT
CCTGCATATAAGCAGCTGCTTTTTGCCTGTACTGGGTCTCTCTGGTTAGACCAGATCTGAGCCTGGGAGC
TCTCTGGCTAACTAGGGAACCCACTGCTTAAGCCTCAATAAAGCTTGCCTTGAGTGCTTCAAGTAGTGTG
TGCCCGTCTGTTGTGTGACTCTGGTAACTAGAGATCCCTCAGACCCTTTTAGTCAGTGTGGAAAATCTCT
AGCAGTGGCGCCCGAACAGGGACTTGAAAGCGAAAGGGAAACCAGAGGAGCTCTCTCGACGCAGGACTCG
GCTTGCTGAAGCGCGCACGGCAAGAGGCGAGGGGCGGCGACTGGTGAGTACGCCAAAAATTTTGACTAGC
GGAGGCTAGAAGGAGAGAGATGGGTGCGAGAGCGTCAGTATTAAGCGGGGGAGAATTAGATCGCGATGGG
AAAAAATTCGGTTAAGGCCAGGGGGAAAGAAAAAATATAAATTAAAACATATAGTATGGGCAAGCAGGGA
GCTAGAACGATTCGCAGTTAATCCTGGCCTGTTAGAAACATCAGAAGGCTGTAGACAAATACTGGGACAG
CTACAACCATCCCTTCAGACAGGATCAGAAGAACTTAGATCATTATATAATACAGTAGCAACCCTCTATT
GTGTGCATCAAAGGATAGAGATAAAAGACACCAAGGAAGCTTTAGACAAGATAGAGGAAGAGCAAAACAA
AAGTAAGACCACCGCACAGCAAGCGGCCGGCCGCTGATCTTCAGACCTGGAGGAGGAGATATGAGGGACA
ATTGGAGAAGTGAATTATATAAATATAAAGTAGTAAAAATTGAACCATTAGGAGTAGCACCCACCAAGGC
AAAGAGAAGAGTGGTGCAGAGAGAAAAAAGAGCAGTGGGAATAGGAGCTTTGTTCCTTGGGTTCTTGGGA
GCAGCAGGAAGCACTATGGGCGCAGCGTCAATGACGCTGACGGTACAGGCCAGACAATTATTGTCTGGTA
TAGTGCAGCAGCAGAACAATTTGCTGAGGGCTATTGAGGCGCAACAGCATCTGTTGCAACTCACAGTCTG
GGGCATCAAGCAGCTCCAGGCAAGAATCCTGGCTGTGGAAAGATACCTAAAGGATCAACAGCTCCTGGGG
ATTTGGGGTTGCTCTGGAAAACTCATTTGCACCACTGCTGTGCCTTGGAATGCTAGTTGGAGTAATAAAT
CTCTGGAACAGATTTGGAATCACACGACCTGGATGGAGTGGGACAGAGAAATTAACAATTACACAAGCTT
AATACACTCCTTAATTGAAGAATCGCAAAACCAGCAAGAAAAGAATGAACAAGAATTATTGGAATTAGAT
AAATGGGCAAGTTTGTGGAATTGGTTTAACATAACAAATTGGCTGTGGTATATAAAATTATTCATAATGA
TAGTAGGAGGCTTGGTAGGTTTAAGAATAGTTTTTGCTGTACTTTCTATAGTGAATAGAGTTAGGCAGGG
ATATTCACCATTATCGTTTCAGACCCACCTCCCAACCCCGAGGGGACCCGACAGGCCCGAAGGAATAGAA
GAAGAAGGTGGAGAGAGAGACAGAGACAGATCCATTCGATTAGTGAACGGATCTCGACGGTATCGCCGAA
TTCACAAATGGCAGTATTCATCCACAATTTTAAAAGAAAAGGGGGGATTGGGGGGTACAGTGCAGGGGAA
AGAATAGTAGACATAATAGCAACAGACATACAAACTAAAGAATTACAAAAACAAATTACAAAAATTCAAA
ATTTTCGGGTTTATTACAGGGACAGCAGAGATCCAGTTTGGACTAGTGGCCTCCGCGCCGGGTTTTGGCG
CCTCCCGCGGGCGCCCCCCTCCTCACGGCGAGCGCTGCCACGTCAGACGAAGGGCGCAGCGAGCGTCCTG
ATCCTTCCGCCCGGACGCTCAGGACAGCGGCCCGCTGCTCATAAGACTCGGCCTTAGAACCCCAGTATCA
GCAGAAGGACATTTTAGGACGGGACTTGGGTGACTCTAGGGCACTGGTTTTCTTTCCAGAGAGCGGAACA
GGCGAGGAAAAGTAGTCCCTTCTCGGCGATTCTGCGGAGGGATCTCCGTGGGGCGGTGAACGCCGATGAT
TATATAAGGACGCGCCGGGTGTGGCACAGCTAGTTCCGTCGCAGCCGGGATTTGGGTCGCGGTTCTTGTT
TGTGGATCGCTGTGATCGTCACTTGGCGGCCGCGCCACCATGGGCCCAAAAAAGAAAAGAAAAGTTGGCT
ACCCCTACGACGTGCCCGACTACGCCCTGGAAGTTCTGTTCCAGGGGCCCCTGTTATTAATTAACGCTTC
TAACTTTACTCAGTTCGTTCTCGTCGACAATGGCGGAACTGGCGACGTGACTGTCGCCCCAAGCAACTTC
GCTAACGGGATCGCTGAATGGATCAGCTCTAACTCGCGTTCACAGGCTTACAAAGTAACCTGTAGCGTTC
GTCAGAGCTCTGCGCAGAATCGCAAATACACCATCAAAGTCGAGGTGCCTAAAGGCGCCTGGCGTTCGTA
CTTAAATATGGAACTAACCATTCCAATTTTCGCCACGAATTCCGACTGCGAGCTTATTGTTAAGGCAATG
CAAGGTCTCCTAAAAGATGGAAACCCGATTCCCTCAGCAATCGCAGCAAACTCCGGCATCTACGCCATGG
CCAGCAACTTCACCCAGTTCGTGCTGGTGGACAACGGCGGCACCGGCGACGTGACCGTGGCCCCCAGCAA
CTTCGCCAACGGCATCGCCGAGTGGATCAGCAGCAACAGCAGAAGCCAGGCCTACAAGGTGACCTGCAGC
GTGAGACAGAGCAGCGCCCAGAACAGAAAGTACACCATCAAGGTGGAGGTGCCCAAGGGCGCCTGGAGAA
GCTACCTGAACATGGAGCTGACCATCCCCATCTTCGCCACCAACAGCGACTGCGAGCTGATCGTGAAGGC
CATGCAGGGCCTGCTGAAGGACGGCAACCCCATCCCCAGCGCCATCGCCGCCAACAGCGGCATCTACGCC
GACCCACCGGTCGCCACCATGGTGAGCAAGGGCGAGGAGCTGTTCACCGGGGTGGTGCCCATCCTGGTCG
AGCTGGACGGCGACGTAAACGGCCACAAGTTCAGCGTGTCCGGCGAGGGCGAGGGCGATGCCACCTACGG
CAAGCTGACCCTGAAGTTCATCTGCACCACCGGCAAGCTGCCCGTGCCCTGGCCCACCCTCGTGACCACC
CTGACCTACGGCGTGCAGTGCTTCAGCCGCTACCCCGACCACATGAAGCAGCACGACTTCTTCAAGTCCG
CCATGCCCGAAGGCTACGTCCAGGAGCGCACCATCTTCTTCAAGGACGACGGCAACTACAAGACCCGCGC
CGAGGTGAAGTTCGAGGGCGACACCCTGGTGAACCGCATCGAGCTGAAGGGCATCGACTTCAAGGAGGAC
GGCAACATCCTGGGGCACAAGCTGGAGTACAACTACAACAGCCACAACGTCTATATCATGGCCGACAAGC
AGAAGAACGGCATCAAGGTGAACTTCAAGATCCGCCACAACATCGAGGACGGCAGCGTGCAGCTCGCCGA
CCACTACCAGCAGAACACCCCCATCGGCGACGGCCCCGTGCTGCTGCCCGACAACCACTACCTGAGCACC
CAGTCCGCCCTGAGCAAAGACCCCAACGAGAAGCGCGATCACATGGTCCTGCTGGAGTTCGTGACCGCCG
CCGGGATCACTCTCGGCATGGACGAGCTGTACAAGGGCACAGGTGCATGCGGTTCAGGTTCATCAGGCTC
TAAAGGTGAAGAATTATTCACTGGTGTTGTCCCAATTTTGGTTGAATTAGATGGTGATGTTAATGGTCAC
AAATTTTCTGTCTCCGGTGAAGGTGAAGGTGATGCTACTTACGGTAAATTGACCTTAAAATTTATTTGTA
CTACTGGTAAATTGCCAGTTCCATGGCCAACCTTAGTCACTACTTTAACTTATGGTGTTCAATGTTTTTC
TAGATACCCAGATCATATGAAACAACATGACTTTTTCAAGTCTGCCATGCCAGAAGGTTATGTTCAAGAA
AGAACTATTTTTTTCAAAGATGACGGTAACTACAAGACCAGAGCTGAAGTCAAGTTTGAAGGTGATACCT
TAGTTAATAGAATCGAATTAAAAGGTATTGATTTTAAAGAAGATGGTAACATTTTAGGTCACAAATTGGA
ATACAACTATAACTCTCACAATGTTTACATCATGGCTGACAAACAAAAGAATGGTATCAAAGTTAACTTC
AAAATTAGACACAACATTGAAGATGGTTCTGTTCAATTAGCTGACCATTATCAACAAAATACTCCAATTG
GTGATGGTCCAGTCTTGTTACCAGACAACCATTACTTATCCACTCAATCTGCCTTATCCAAAGATCCAAA
CGAAAAGAGAGACCACATGGTCTTGTTAGAATTTGTTACTGCTGCTGGTATTACCCATGGTATGGATGAA
TTGTACAAATAAATCGATAGATCCTAATCAACCTCTGGATTACAAAATTTGTGAAAGATTGACTGGTATT
CTTAACTATGTTGCTCCTTTTACGCTATGTGGATACGCTGCTTTAATGCCTTTGTATCATGCTATTGCTT
CCCGTATGGCTTTCATTTTCTCCTCCTTGTATAAATCCTGGTTGCTGTCTCTTTATGAGGAGTTGTGGCC
CGTTGTCAGGCAACGTGGCGTGGTGTGCACTGTGTTTGCTGACGCAACCCCCACTGGTTGGGGCATTGCC
ACCACCTGTCAGCTCCTTTCCGGGACTTTCGCTTTCCCCCTCCCTATTGCCACGGCGGAACTCATCGCCG
CCTGCCTTGCCCGCTGCTGGACAGGGGCTCGGCTGTTGGGCACTGACAATTCCGTGGTGTTGTCGGGGAA
ATCATCGTCCTTTCCTTGGCTGCTCGCCTGTGTTGCCACCTGGATTCTGCGCGGGACGTCCTTCTGCTAC
GTCCCTTCGGCCCTCAATCCAGCGGACCTTCCTTCCCGCGGCCTGCTGCCGGCTCTGCGGCCTCTTCCGC
GTCTTCGCCTTCGCCCTCAGACGAGTCGGATCTCCCTTTGGGCCGCCTCCCCGCCTGAGATCCTTTAAGA
CCAATGACTTACAAGGCAGCTGTAGATCTTAGCCACTTTTTAAAAGAAAAGGGGGGACTGGAAGGGCTAA
TTCACTCCCAACGAAGACAAGATCTGCTTTTTGCTTGTACTGGGTCTCTCTGGTTAGACCAGATCTGAGC
CTGGGAGCTCTCTGGCTAACTAGGGAACCCACTGCTTAAGCCTCAATAAAGCTTGCCTTGAGTGCTTCAA
GTAGTGTGTGCCCGTCTGTTGTGTGACTCTGGTAACTAGAGATCCCTCAGACCCTTTTAGTCAGTGTGGA
AAATCTCTAGCAGTAGTAGTTCATGTCATCTTATTATTCAGTATTTATAACTTGCAAAGAAATGAATATC
AGAGAGTGAGAGGCCCGGGTTAATTAAGGAAAGGGCTAGATCATTCTTGAAGACGAAAGGGCCTCGTGAT
ACGCCTATTTTTATAGGTTAATGTCATGATAATAATGGTTTCTTAGACGTCAGGTGGCACTTTTCGGGGA
AATGTGCGCGGAACCCCTATTTGTTTATTTTTCTAAATACATTCAAATATGTATCCGCTCATGAGACAAT
AACCCTGATAAATGCTTCAATAATATTGAAAAAGGAAGAGTATGAGTATTCAACATTTCCGTGTCGCCCT
TATTCCCTTTTTTGCGGCATTTTGCCTTCCTGTTTTTGCTCACCCAGAAACGCTGGTGAAAGTAAAAGAT
GCTGAAGATCAGTTGGGTGCACGAGTGGGTTACATCGAACTGGATCTCAACAGCGGTAAGATCCTTGAGA
GTTTTCGCCCCGAAGAACGTTTTCCAATGATGAGCACTTTTAAAGTTCTGCTATGTGGCGCGGTATTATC
CCGTGTTGACGCCGGGCAAGAGCAACTCGGTCGCCGCATACACTATTCTCAGAATGACTTGGTTGAGTAC
TCACCAGTCACAGAAAAGCATCTTACGGATGGCATGACAGTAAGAGAATTATGCAGTGCTGCCATAACCA
TGAGTGATAACACTGCGGCCAACTTACTTCTGACAACGATCGGAGGACCGAAGGAGCTAACCGCTTTTTT
GCACAACATGGGGGATCATGTAACTCGCCTTGATCGTTGGGAACCGGAGCTGAATGAAGCCATACCAAAC
GACGAGCGTGACACCACGATGCCTGTAGCAATGGCAACAACGTTGCGCAAACTATTAACTGGCGAACTAC
TTACTCTAGCTTCCCGGCAACAATTAATAGACTGGATGGAGGCGGATAAAGTTGCAGGACCACTTCTGCG
CTCGGCCCTTCCGGCTGGCTGGTTTATTGCTGATAAATCTGGAGCCGGTGAGCGTGGGTCTCGCGGTATC
ATTGCAGCACTGGGGCCAGATGGTAAGCCCTCCCGTATCGTAGTTATCTACACGACGGGGAGTCAGGCAA
CTATGGATGAACGAAATAGACAGATCGCTGAGATAGGTGCCTCACTGATTAAGCATTGGTAACTGTCAGA
CCAAGTTTACTCATATATACTTTAGATTGATTTAAAACTTCATTTTTAATTTAAAAGGATCTAGGTGAAG
ATCCTTTTTGATAATCTCATGACCAAAATCCCTTAACGTGAGTTTTCGTTCCACTGAGCGTCAGACCCCG
TAGAAAAGATCAAAGGATCTTCTTGAGATCCTTTTTTTCTGCGCGTAATCTGCTGCTTGCAAACAAAAAA
ACCACCGCTACCAGCGGTGGTTTGTTTGCCGGATCAAGAGCTACCAACTCTTTTTCCGAAGGTAACTGGC
TTCAGCAGAGCGCAGATACCAAATACTGTTCTTCTAGTGTAGCCGTAGTTAGGCCACCACTTCAAGAACT
CTGTAGCACCGCCTACATACCTCGCTCTGCTAATCCTGTTACCAGTGGCTGCTGCCAGTGGCGATAAGTC
GTGTCTTACCGGGTTGGACTCAAGACGATAGTTACCGGATAAGGCGCAGCGGTCGGGCTGAACGGGGGGT
TCGTGCACACAGCCCAGCTTGGAGCGAACGACCTACACCGAACTGAGATACCTACAGCGTGAGCTATGAG
AAAGCGCCACGCTTCCCGAAGGGAGAAAGGCGGACAGGTATCCGGTAAGCGGCAGGGTCGGAACAGGAGA
GCGCACGAGGGAGCTTCCAGGGGGAAACGCCTGGTATCTTTATAGTCCTGTCGGGTTTCGCCACCTCTGA
CTTGAGCGTCGATTTTTGTGATGCTCGTCAGGGGGGCGGAGCCTATGGAAAAACGCCAGCAACGCGGCCT
TTTTACGGTTCCTGGCCTTTTGCTGGCCTTTTGCTCACATGTTCTTTCCTGCGTTATCCCCTGATTCTGT
GGATAACCGTATTACCGCCTTTGAGTGAGCTGATACCGCTCGCCGCAGCCGAACGACCGAGCGCAGCGAG
TCAGTGAGCGAGGAAGCGGAAGAGCGCCCAATACGCAAACCGCCTCTCCCCGCGCGTTGGCCGATTCATT
AATGCAGCAAGCTCATGGCTGACTAATTTTTTTTATTTATGCAGAGGCCGAGGCCGCCTCGGCCTCTGAG
CTATTCCAGAAGTAGTGAGGAGGCTTTTTTGGAGGCCTAGGCTTTTGCAAAAAGCTCCCCGTGGCACGAC
AGGTTTCCCGACTGGAAAGCGGGCAGTGAGCGCAACGCAATTAATGTGAGTTAGCTCACTCATTAGGCAC
CCCAGGCTTTACACTTTATGCTTCCGGCTCGTATGTTGTGTGGAATTGTGAGCGGATAACAATTTCACAC
AGGAAACAGCTATGACATGATTACGAATTTCACAAATAAAGCATTTTTTTCACTGCATTCTAGTTGTGGT
TTGTCCAAACTCATCAATGTATCTTATCATGTCTGGATCAACTGGATAACTCAAGCTAACCAAAATCATC
CCAAACTTCCCACCCCATACCCTATTACCACTGCCAATTACCTGTGGTTTCATTTACTCTAAACCTGTGA
TTCCTCTGAATTATTTTCATTTTAAAGAAATTGTATTTGTTAAATATGTACTACAAACTTAGTAGT
Features (pLannotate 1.2.2; 26 found; start..end, strand, type, name):
    377..634     +  LTR            5' LTR (truncated): truncated 5' long terminal repeat (LTR) from HIV-1
    681..806     +  misc_feature   HIV-1 Ψ: packaging signal of human immunodeficiency virus type 1
    790..1128    +  CDS            HIV-1 gag (fragment): gag protein from human immunodeficiency virus 1; gag
   1303..1536    +  misc_feature   RRE: The Rev response element (RRE) of HIV-1 allows for Rev-dependent mRNA export from the nucleus to the cytoplasm.
   1913..2013    +  CDS            Rev (fragment): human immunodeficiency virus 1 (HIV-1) Rev protein; rev; enhances nuclear export of unspliced and incompletely spliced viral mRNAs
   2058..2175    +  misc_feature   cPPT/CTS: central polypurine tract and central termination sequence of HIV-1
   2218..2616    +  promoter       UbC promoter: human ubiquitin C promoter
   2726..2924    +  CDS            MS2 (fragment): bacteriophage MS2 coat protein binds to a specific stem-loop structure in the viral RNA (Peabody, 1993)
   2930..3073    +  CDS            MS2 (fragment): bacteriophage MS2 coat protein binds to a specific stem-loop structure in the viral RNA (Peabody, 1993)
   3077..3427    +  CDS            CAPSD_BPMS2 (fragment): Experimental evidence at protein level: Swiss-Prot protein existence level 1. Acts as a translational repressor of viral replicase synthesis late in infection. This latter function is the result of capsid protein interaction with an RNA hairpin which contains the replicase ribosome-binding site. From Escherichia phage MS2 (Bacteriophage MS2).
   3449..4165    +  CDS            EGFP: EGFP is a basic (constitutively fluorescent) green fluorescent protein published in 1996, derived from Aequorea victoria. It is reported to be a rapidly-maturing weak dimer with moderate acid sensitivity.
   4199..4912    +  CDS            yeGFP: yeast-enhanced green fluorescent protein codons optimized for translation in S. cerevisiae and C. albicans
   4926..5514    +  misc_feature   WPRE: woodchuck hepatitis virus posttranscriptional regulatory element
   5522..5587    +  CDS            nef (fragment): NEF_HV1Z2 - Experimental evidence at protein level: Swiss-Prot protein existence level 1. Extracellular Nef protein targets CD4(+) T-lymphocytes for apoptosis by interacting with CXCR4 surface receptors. From Human immunodeficiency virus type 1 group M subtype D (isolate Z2/CDC-Z34) (HIV-1).
   5589..5822    +  LTR            3' LTR (ΔU3): self-inactivating 3' long terminal repeat (LTR) from HIV-1
   6027..6131    +  promoter       AmpR promoter: bla
   6132..6992    +  CDS            AmpR: β-lactamase; bla; confers resistance to ampicillin, carbenicillin, and related antibiotics
   7163..7751    +  rep_origin     ori: high-copy-number ColE1/pMB1/pBR322/pUC origin of replication
   7934..7988    +  CDS            lacI (fragment): lac repressor; lacI; The lac repressor binds to the lac operator to inhibit transcription in E. coli. This inhibition can be relieved by adding lactose or isopropyl-β-D-thiogalactopyranoside (IPTG).
   7994..8087    +  rep_origin     SV40 ori (fragment): SV40 origin of replication
   8112..8149    +  CDS            lacI (fragment): lac repressor; lacI; The lac repressor binds to the lac operator to inhibit transcription in E. coli. This inhibition can be relieved by adding lactose or isopropyl-β-D-thiogalactopyranoside (IPTG).
   8162..8183    +  protein_bind   CAP binding site: CAP binding activates transcription in the presence of cAMP. E. coli catabolite activator protein
   8198..8228    +  promoter       lac promoter: promoter for the E. coli lac operon
   8236..8252    +  protein_bind   lac operator: The lac repressor binds to the lac operator to inhibit transcription in E. coli. This inhibition can be relieved by adding lactose or isopropyl-β-D-thiogalactopyranoside (IPTG). lac repressor encoded by lacI
   8286..8369    +  polyA_signal   SV40 poly(A) signal (fragment): SV40 polyadenylation signal
   8536..329     +  CDS            nef (fragment) (across the origin): NEF_HV1BR - Experimental evidence at protein level: Swiss-Prot protein existence level 1. Extracellular Nef protein targets CD4(+) T-lymphocytes for apoptosis by interacting with CXCR4 surface receptors (PubMed:14990729). From Human immunodeficiency virus type 1 group M subtype B (isolate BRU/LAI) (HIV-1).
