[The description below was written by a language model from this plasmid's Addgene catalogue record and pLannotate feature annotations shown in this document.]
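Description:
pUbC-nls-ha-stdMCP-stdGFP is an 8.5 kb HIV-1-based lentiviral transfer plasmid built on the pUbC backbone for expressing a fluorescent MS2 coat protein fusion in mammalian cells. It is propagated in E. coli under ampicillin selection (β-lactamase gene with its own promoter). The annotated origin is of the ColE1/pUC type, although the catalogue lists the plasmid as low copy, and a recombination-deficient "stable" strain is specified, as is common for LTR-containing and repeat-containing vectors. The viral portion comprises a truncated 5' LTR, the Ψ packaging signal with an adjoining gag fragment, the RRE for Rev-dependent export of the genomic RNA, the cPPT/CTS, a WPRE downstream of the insert to boost transcript expression, and a ΔU3 self-inactivating 3' LTR. Short lac, SV40 and nef fragments elsewhere appear to be backbone remnants.

The payload is a roughly 2.3 kb synthetic open reading frame driven by the human ubiquitin C promoter. It encodes two copies of MCP in tandem, followed by two copies of GFP at the C terminus. The name also indicates an N-terminal nuclear localisation signal and HA epitope, which the feature table does not annotate separately. "Synonymized" means the repeated units are recoded with different synonymous codons. This fits the annotation, which detects the second MCP only at the protein level and labels the two GFPs as different codon variants (EGFP and yeGFP). Reducing nucleotide identity between repeats limits recombination and deletion during cloning and lentiviral reverse transcription, so the full-length tandem fusion is expressed faithfully. MCP binds MS2 stem-loop RNA hairpins, so the construct is suited to labelling and imaging MS2-tagged RNAs in live cells, though the record itself states only the fusion's composition.
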