Addgene plasmid #98916: pUbC-nls-ha-stdMCP-stdGFP
Purpose: synonymized tandem dimer MCP fused to synonymized tandem dimer GFP
Depositing lab: Robert Singer. Depositing organization: Albert Einstein College of Medicine. Publication: Synonymous modification results in high-fidelity gene expression of repetitive protein and nucleotide sequences. Wu B, Miskolci V, Sato H, Tutucci E, Kenworthy CA, Donnelly SK, Yoon YJ, Cox D, Singer RH, Hodgson L. Genes Dev. 2015 Apr 15;29(8):876-86. doi: 10.1101/gad.259358.115. Epub 2015 Apr 15. PubMed 25877922.
Backbone
  Vector backbone: pUbC
  Backbone size w/o insert (bp): 6250
  Total vector size (bp): 8536
  Vector type: Lentiviral
Growth in bacteria
  Bacterial resistance: Ampicillin, 100 μg/mL
  Growth temperature: 37°C
  Growth strain: NEB Stable
  Copy number: Low Copy
Gene/Insert
  Gene/Insert name: stdMCP-stdGFP
  Species: Synthetic
  Insert size (bp): 2283
  Promoter: UbC
  Tag / fusion protein: GFP (C terminal on insert)
  Cloning method: Restriction Enzyme; 5′ cloning site AgeI (unknown if destroyed); 3′ cloning site ClaI (unknown if destroyed)
  Sequencing primers: 5′ cgc cga tga tta tat aag ga (UbC); 3′ cat aaa gag aca gca acc ag (Wpre)
Terms and licenses: Academic/Nonprofit Terms; Industry Terms: Not Available to Industry
How to cite: pUbC-nls-ha-stdMCP-stdGFP was a gift from Robert Singer (Addgene plasmid # 98916 ; http://n2t.net/addgene:98916 ; RRID:Addgene_98916)
